Addgene plasmid #187925: MSCV_hU6_BbsI-ccdB-BbsI_iScaffold_mPGK_puro-2A-Thy1.1
Purpose: sgRNA vector backbone expressing puromycin resistance and CD90.1 as selection markers
Depositing lab: Martin Turner. Depositing organization: Babraham Institute. Publication: A functional screen of RNA binding proteins identifies genes that promote or limit the accumulation of CD138+ plasma cells. Turner DJ, Saveliev A, Salerno F, Matheson LS, Screen M, Lawson H, Wotherspoon D, Kranc KR, Turner M. eLife. 2022 Apr 22;11. pii: 72313. doi: 10.7554/eLife.72313. PubMed 35451955.
Backbone
  Vector backbone: MIGRI
  Vector type: Mammalian Expression, Retroviral, CRISPR
  Selectable markers: Puromycin
Growth in bacteria
  Bacterial resistance: Ampicillin, 100 μg/mL
  Growth temperature: 37°C
  Growth strain: NEB Stable
  Copy number: Unknown
Gene/Insert
  Gene/Insert name: hU6_BbsI-ccdB-BbsI_iScaffold_mPGK_puro-2A-CD90.1
  Species: Synthetic
  Cloning method: Gibson Cloning
  Sequencing primers: 5′ pBABE5'
Terms and licenses: Academic/Nonprofit Terms; Industry Terms: Not Available to Industry
Depositor comments: IS1 transposable element is between the two Bbs1 RE sites and will be removed when cloning in a gRNA sequence, and the ccdB selection still works. Please visit https://doi.org/10.1101/2021.07.21.453193 for bioRxiv preprint.
How to cite: MSCV_hU6_BbsI-ccdB-BbsI_iScaffold_mPGK_puro-2A-Thy1.1 was a gift from Martin Turner (Addgene plasmid # 187925 ; http://n2t.net/addgene:187925 ; RRID:Addgene_187925)
