[The description below was written by a language model from this plasmid's Addgene catalogue record and pLannotate feature annotations shown in this document.]
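Description:
MSCV_hU6_BbsI-ccdB-BbsI_iScaffold_mPGK_puro-2A-Thy1.1 is an 8.7 kb gammaretroviral sgRNA cloning backbone built on the MIGR1-type MSCV vector. It serves as the empty recipient for guide RNAs to be delivered to mammalian cells by retroviral transduction. The proviral region is bounded by murine embryonic stem cell virus 5′ and 3′ LTRs and carries the MESV Ψ packaging signal plus a truncated, start-codon-less gag segment. Together these allow the genomic RNA to be packaged when viral proteins are supplied in trans. In bacteria the plasmid is maintained by a high-copy ColE1/pUC-type origin and selected with ampicillin (AmpR). The short lac, rop, bom, TcR and env fragments annotated in the backbone appear to be cloning remnants.

Within the provirus, a human U6 RNA polymerase III promoter sits upstream of a stuffer flanked by two BbsI sites, followed by a modified S. pyogenes sgRNA scaffold ("iScaffold", partly annotated as tracrRNA). The stuffer carries the ccdB gyrase toxin gene with a ccdA fragment, so uncut or religated parental plasmid is counter-selected in standard E. coli once a guide oligo replaces it. The sequenced stock also contains an IS1 transposable element between the BbsI sites. The depositor notes that it is removed on guide insertion and that ccdB selection still works. Downstream, a mouse PGK promoter drives puromycin N-acetyltransferase linked by a 2A peptide to Thy1.1 (CD90.1), so transduced cells can be selected with drug or identified and sorted by surface staining. The small PDK and CMV intron hits are probably spurious matches. No Cas9 is annotated, so the nuclease must come from elsewhere. The associated publication used this type of vector in a functional screen of RNA-binding proteins affecting plasma cell accumulation.
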