Features (pLannotate 1.2.2; 26 found; start..end, strand, type, name):
    579..920     +  misc_feature   MESV Ψ: packaging signal of murine embryonic stem cell virus
    987..1403    +  CDS            gag (truncated): truncated Moloney murine leukemia virus (MMLV) gag gene lacking the start codon
   1472..1712    +  promoter       U6 promoter: RNA polymerase III promoter for human U6 snRNA
   1740..1821    +  intron         PDK intron (fragment): pdk; modified pyruvate orthophosphate dikinase intron from Flaveria trinervia 3.0
   1863..2630    +  mobile_element IS1: prokaryotic transposable element IS1
   2689..2847    +  CDS            ccdA (fragment): CCDA_ECO57 - Also known as H, letA. Experimental evidence at protein level: Swiss-Prot protein existence level 1. Antitoxin component of a type II toxin-antitoxin (TA) system which inhibits the post-segregational killing (PSK) of plasmid-free cells, also referred to as a plasmid addiction system. Binds to and blocks the activity of CcdB; will also remove bound CcdB protein from the CcdB-GyrA complex by forming a CcdA-CcdB complex, a process termed rejuvenation. Functions as a transcriptional corepressor for the ccdAB operon, repression also requires CcdB (By similarity). From Escherichia coli
   2852..3157    +  CDS            ccdB: CcdB, a bacterial toxin that poisons DNA gyrase; ccdB; Plasmids containing the ccdB gene cannot be propagated in standard E. coli strains.
   3228..3295    +  misc_RNA       tracrRNA (fragment): trans-activating CRISPR RNA for the Streptococcus pyogenes CRISPR/Cas9 system
   3318..3817    +  promoter       PGK promoter: mouse phosphoglycerate kinase 1 promoter
   3857..4453    +  CDS            PuroR (fragment): puromycin N-acetyltransferase; pac from Streptomyces; confers resistance to puromycin
   4527..4545    +  intron         CMV intron (fragment): modified intron A from human cytomegalovirus
   4565..5053    +  CDS            Thy1.1: mouse GPI-anchored cell surface glycoprotein of the immunoglobulin superfamily This allele of Thy1 is also known as CD90.1.
   5120..5634    +  LTR            3' LTR: 3' long terminal repeat from murine embryonic stem cell virus
   5796..5812    -  protein_bind   lac operator: The lac repressor binds to the lac operator to inhibit transcription in E. coli. This inhibition can be relieved by adding lactose or isopropyl-β-D-thiogalactopyranoside (IPTG). lac repressor encoded by lacI
   5820..5850    -  promoter       lac promoter: promoter for the E. coli lac operon
   5865..5886    -  protein_bind   CAP binding site: CAP binding activates transcription in the presence of cAMP. E. coli catabolite activator protein
   5899..5991    -  CDS            lacI (fragment): lac repressor; lacI; The lac repressor binds to the lac operator to inhibit transcription in E. coli. This inhibition can be relieved by adding lactose or isopropyl-β-D-thiogalactopyranoside (IPTG).
   6174..6762    -  rep_origin     ori: high-copy-number ColE1/pMB1/pBR322/pUC origin of replication
   6933..7793    -  CDS            AmpR: β-lactamase; bla; confers resistance to ampicillin, carbenicillin, and related antibiotics
   7794..7898    -  promoter       AmpR promoter: bla
   7993..8028    +  CDS            rop (fragment): Rop protein, which maintains plasmids at low copy number; rop
   8130..8229    +  misc_feature   bom (fragment): basis of mobility region from pBR322
   8235..8384    -  CDS            lacZα (fragment): LacZα fragment of β-galactosidase; lacZ fragment
   8384..8585    -  CDS            TcR (fragment): tetracycline efflux protein; tet; confers resistance to tetracycline
   8586..8684    +  CDS            env (fragment): murine leukemia virus gPr80 envelope polyprotein precursor; env; proteolytically cleaved into gp70SU and p15TM subunits
   8726..515     +  LTR            5' LTR (across the origin): 5' long terminal repeat from murine embryonic stem cell virus
>Addgene plasmid #187925 | MSCV_hU6_BbsI-ccdB-BbsI_iScaffold_mPGK_puro-2A-Thy1.1 | addgene full sequence | sequence record 374682 | Addgene NGS Result
TGAAAGACCCCACCTGTAGGTTTGGCAAGCTAGCTTAAGTAACGCCATTTTGCAAGGCATGGAAAATACA
TAACTGAGAATAGAGAAGTTCAGATCAAGGTTAGGAACAGAGAGACAGCAGAATATGGGCCAAACAGGAT
ATCTGTGGTAAGCAGTTCCTGCCCCGGCTCAGGGCCAAGAACAGATGGTCCCCAGATGCGGTCCCGCCCT
CAGCAGTTTCTAGAGAACCATCAGATGTTTCCAGGGTGCCCCAAGGACCTGAAATGACCCTGTGCCTTAT
TTGAACTAACCAATCAGTTCGCTTCTCGCTTCTGTTCGCGCGCTTCTGCTCCCCGAGCTCAATAAAAGAG
CCCACAACCCCTCACTCGGCGCGCCAGTCCTCCGATAGACTGCGTCGCCCGGGTACCCGTATTCCCAATA
AAGCCTCTTGCTGTTTGCATCCGAATCGTGGACTCGCTGATCCTTGGGAGGGTCTCCTCAGATTGATTGA
CTGCCCACCTCGGGGGTCTTTCATTTGGAGGTTCCACCGAGATTTGGAGACCCCTGCCCAGGGACCACCG
ACCCCCCCGCCGGGAGGTAAGCTGGCCAGCGGTCGTTTCGTGTCTGTCTCTGTCTTTGTGCGTGTTTGTG
CCGGCATCTAATGTTTGCGCCTGCGTCTGTACTAGTTAGCTAACTAGCTCTGTATCTGGCGGACCCGTGG
TGGAACTGACGAGTTCTGAACACCCGGCCGCAACCCTGGGAGACGTCCCAGGGACTTTGGGGGCCGTTTT
TGTGGCCCGACCTGAGGAAGGGAGTCGATGTGGAATCCGACCCCGTCAGGATATGTGGTTCTGGTAGGAG
ACGAGAACCTAAAACAGTTCCCGCCTCCGTCTGAATTTTTGCTTTCGGTTTGGAACCGAAGCCGCGCGTC
TTGTCTGCTGCAGCGCTGCAGCATCGTTCTGTGTTGTCTCTGTCTGACTGTGTTTCTGTATTTGTCTGAA
AATTAGGGCCAGACTGTTACCACTCCCTTAAGTTTGACCTTAGGTCACTGGAAAGATGTCGAGCGGATCG
CTCACAACCAGTCGGTAGATGTCAAGAAGAGACGTTGGGTTACCTTCTGCTCTGCAGAATGGCCAACCTT
TAACGTCGGATGGCCGCGAGACGGCACCTTTAACCGAGACCTCATCACCCAGGTTAAGATCAAGGTCTTT
TCACCTGGCCCGCATGGACACCCAGACCAGGTCCCCTACATCGTGACCTGGGAAGCCTTGGCTTTTGACC
CCCCTCCCTGGGTCAAGCCCTTTGTACACCCTAAGCCTCCGCCTCCTCTTCCTCCATCCGCCCCGTCTCT
CCCCCTTGAACCTCCTCGTTCGACCCCGCCTCGATCCTCCCTTTATCCAGCCCTCACTCCTTCTCTAGGC
GCCGGAATTAGATCTCTCGAGGATCCAGTTTGGTTAGTACCGGGCCCTACGCGTCCAAGGTCGGGCAGGA
AGAGGGCCTATTTCCCATGATTCCTTCATATTTGCATATACGATACAAGGCTGTTAGAGAGATAATTAGA
ATTAATTTGACTGTAAACACAAAGATATTAGTACAAAATACGTGACGTAGAAAGTAATAATTTCTTGGGT
AGTTTGCAGTTTTAAAATTATGTTTTAAAATGGACTATCATATGCTTACCGTAACTTGAAAGTATTTCGA
TTTCTTGGCTTTATATATCTTGTGGAAAGGACGAAACACCGGGTCTTCCGTAATCTAGAGGATCCGGCTT
ACTAAAAGCCAGATAACAGTATGCGTATTTGCGCGCTGATTTTTGCGGTATAAGAATATATACTGATATG
TATACCCGAAGTATGTCAAAAAGAGGTATGCTATGAAGCAGCGGTGATGCTGCCAACTTACTGATTTAGT
GTATGATGGTGTTTTTGAGGTGCTCCAGTGGCTTCTGTTTCTATCAGCTGTCCCTCCTGTTCAGCTACTG
ACGGGGTGGTGCGTAACGGCAAAAGCACCGCCGGACATCAGCGCTATCTCTGCTCTCACTGCCGTAAAAC
ATGGCAACTGCAGTTCACTTACACCGCTTCTCAACCCGGTACGCACCAGAAAATCATTGATATGGCCATG
AATGGCGTTGGATGCCGGGCAACAGCCCGCATTATGGGCGTTGGCCTCAACACGATTTTACGTCACTTAA
AAAACTCAGGCCGCAGTCGGTAACCTCGCGCATACAGCCGGGCAGTGACGTCATCGTCTGCGCGGAAATG
GACGAACAGTGGGGCTATGTCGGGGCTAAATCGCGCCAGCGCTGGCTGTTTTACGCGTATGACAGTCTCC
GGAAGACGGTTGTTGCGCACGTATTCGGTGAACGCACTATGGCGACGCTGGGGCGTCTTATGAGCCTGCT
GTCACCCTTTGACGTGGTGATATGGATGACGGATGGCTGGCCGCTGTATGAATCCCGCCTGAAGGGAAAG
CTGCACGTAATCAGCAAGCGATATACGCAGCGAATTGAGCGGCATAACCTGAATCTGAGGCAGCACCTGG
CACGGCTGGGACGGAAGTCGCTGTCGTTCTCAAAATCGGTGGAGCTGCATGACAAAGTCATCGGGCATTA
TCTGAACATAAAACACTATCAATAAGTTGGAGTCATTACCTGAAGCAGCGTATTACAGTGACAGTTGACA
GCGACAGCTATCAGTTGCTCAAGGCATATATGATGTCAATATCTCCGGTCTGGTAAGCACAACCATGCAG
AATGAAGCCCGTCGTCTGCGTGCCGAACGCTGGAAAGCGGAAAATCAGGAAGGGATGGCTGAGGTCGCCC
GGTTTATTGAAATGAACGGCTCTTTTGCTGACGAGAACAGGGGCTGGTGAAATGCAGTTTAAGGTTTACA
CCTATAAAAGAGAGAGCCGTTATCGTCTGTTTGTGGATGTACAGAGTGATATTATTGACACGCCCGGGCG
ACGGATGGTGATCCCCCTGGCCAGTGCACGTCTGCTGTCAGATAAAGTCCCCCGTGAACTTTACCCGGTG
GTGCATATCGGGGATGAAAGCTGGCGCATGATGACCACCGATATGGCCAGTGTGCCGGTCTCCGTTATCG
GGGAAGAAGTGGCTGATCTCAGCCACCGCGAAAATGACATCAAAAACGCCATTAACCTGATGTTCTGGGG
AATATAAATGTCAGGCTCCCTTATACACAGCCAGTCTGCAGGTCGACCATAGAAGACACGTTTAAGAGCT
ATGCTGGAAACAGCATAGCAAGTTTAAATAAGGCTAGTCCGTTATCAACTTGAAAAAGTGGCACCGAGTC
GGTGCTTTTTTTGGATCCAATTCTACCGGGTAGGGGAGGCGCTTTTCCCAAGGCAGTCTGGAGCATGCGC
TTTAGCAGCCCCGCTGGGCACTTGGCGCTACACAAGTGGCCTCTGGCCTCGCACACATTCCACATCCACC
GGTAGGCGCCAACCGGCTCCGTTCTTTGGTGGCCCCTTCGCGCCACCTTCTACTCCTCCCCTAGTCAGGA
AGTTCCCCCCCGCCCCGCAGCTCGCGTCGTGCAGGACGTGACAAATGGAAGTAGCACGTCTCACTAGTCT
CGTGCAGATGGACAGCACCGCTGAGCAATGGAAGCGGGTAGGCCTTTGGGGCAGCGGCCAATAGCAGCTT
TGCTCCTTCGCTTTCTGGGCTCAGAGGCTGGGAAGGGGTGGGTCCGGGGGCGGGCTCAGGGGCGGGCTCA
GGGGCGGGGCGGGCGCCCGAAGGTCCTCCGGAGGCCCGGCATTCTGCACGCTTCAAAAGCGCACGTCTGC
CGCGCTGTTCTCCTCTTCCTCATCTCCGGGCCTTTCGACCTGCATCCATCTAGATCTCGAGCAGCTGAAG
CTTACCATGACCGAGTACAAGCCCACGGTGCGCCTCGCCACCCGCGACGACGTCCCCAGGGCCGTACGCA
CCCTCGCCGCCGCGTTCGCCGACTACCCCGCCACGCGCCACACCGTCGATCCGGACCGCCACATCGAGCG
GGTCACCGAGCTGCAAGAACTCTTCCTCACGCGCGTCGGGCTCGACATCGGCAAGGTGTGGGTCGCGGAC
GACGGCGCCGCGGTGGCGGTCTGGACCACGCCGGAGAGCGTCGAAGCGGGGGCGGTGTTCGCCGAGATCG
GCCCGCGCATGGCCGAGTTGAGCGGTTCCCGGCTGGCCGCGCAGCAACAGATGGAAGGCCTCCTGGCGCC
GCACCGGCCCAAGGAGCCCGCGTGGTTCCTGGCCACCGTCGGCGTCTCGCCCGACCACCAGGGCAAGGGT
CTGGGCAGCGCCGTCGTGCTCCCCGGAGTGGAGGCGGCCGAGCGCGCCGGGGTGCCCGCCTTCCTGGAGA
CCTCCGCGCCCCGCAACCTCCCCTTCTACGAGCGGCTCGGCTTCACCGTCACCGCCGACGTCGAGGTGCC
CGAAGGACCGCGCACCTGGTGCATGACCCGCAAGCCCGGTGCCGGCGGCGGGTCCGGAGGAGAGGGCAGA
GGAAGTCTCCTAACATGCGGTGACGTGGAGGAGAATCCTGGCCCAACCATGGGTCTTTTCTGCAGTCACC
GTCCTCGAGGCACCATGAACCCAGCCATCAGCGTCGCTCTCCTGCTCTCAGTCTTGCAGGTGTCCCGAGG
GCAGAAGGTGACCAGCCTGACAGCCTGCCTGGTGAACCAAAACCTTCGCCTGGACTGCCGCCATGAGAAT
AACACCAAGGATAACTCCATCCAGCATGAGTTCAGCCTGACCCGAGAGAAGAGGAAGCACGTGCTCTCAG
GCACCCTTGGGATACCCGAGCACACGTACCGCTCCCGCGTCACCCTCTCCAACCAGCCCTATATCAAGGT
CCTTACCCTAGCCAACTTCACCACCAAGGATGAGGGCGACTACTTTTGTGAGCTTCGCGTCTCGGGCGCG
AATCCCATGAGCTCCAATAAAAGTATCAGTGTGTATAGAGACAAGCTGGTCAAGTGTGGCGGCATAAGCC
TGCTGGTTCAGAACACATCCTGGATGCTGCTGCTGCTGCTTTCCCTCTCCCTCCTCCAAGCCCTGGACTT
CATTTCTCTGTGAGTCGACCTGCAGCCAAGCTTATCGATAAAATAAAAGATTTTATTTAGTCTCCAGAAA
AAGGGGGGAATGAAAGACCCCACCTGTAGGTTTGGCAAGCTAGCTTAAGTAACGCCATTTTGCAAGGCAT
GGAAAATACATAACTGAGAATAGAGAAGTTCAGATCAAGGTTAGGAACAGAGAGACAGCAGAATATGGGC
CAAACAGGATATCTGTGGTAAGCAGTTCCTGCCCCGGCTCAGGGCCAAGAACAGATGGTCCCCAGATGCG
GTCCCGCCCTCAGCAGTTTCTAGAGAACCATCAGATGTTTCCAGGGTGCCCCAAGGACCTGAAATGACCC
TGTGCCTTATTTGAACTAACCAATCAGTTCGCTTCTCGCTTCTGTTCGCGCGCTTCTGCTCCCCGAGCTC
AATAAAAGAGCCCACAACCCCTCACTCGGCGCGCCAGTCCTCCGATAGACTGCGTCGCCCGGGTACCCGT
GTATCCAATAAACCCTCTTGCAGTTGCATCCGACTTGTGGTCTCGCTGTTCCTTGGGAGGGTCTCCTCTG
AGTGATTGACTACCCGTCAGCGGGGGTCTTTCATGGGTAACAGTTTCTTGAAGTTGGAGAACAACATTCT
GAGGGTAGGAGTCGAATATTAAGTAATCCTGACTCAATTAGCCACTGTTTTGAATCCACATACTCCAATA
CTCCTGAAATAGTTCATTATGGACAGCGCAGAAAGAGCTGGGGAGAATTGTGAAATTGTTATCCGCTCAC
AATTCCACACAACATACGAGCCGGAAGCATAAAGTGTAAAGCCTGGGGTGCCTAATGAGTGAGCTAACTC
ACATTAATTGCGTTGCGCTCACTGCCCGCTTTCCAGTCGGGAAACCTGTCGTGCCAGCTGCATTAATGAA
TCGGCCAACGCGCGGGGAGAGGCGGTTTGCGTATTGGGCGCTCTTCCGCTTCCTCGCTCACTGACTCGCT
GCGCTCGGTCGTTCGGCTGCGGCGAGCGGTATCAGCTCACTCAAAGGCGGTAATACGGTTATCCACAGAA
TCAGGGGATAACGCAGGAAAGAACATGTGAGCAAAAGGCCAGCAAAAGGCCAGGAACCGTAAAAAGGCCG
CGTTGCTGGCGTTTTTCCATAGGCTCCGCCCCCCTGACGAGCATCACAAAAATCGACGCTCAAGTCAGAG
GTGGCGAAACCCGACAGGACTATAAAGATACCAGGCGTTTCCCCCTGGAAGCTCCCTCGTGCGCTCTCCT
GTTCCGACCCTGCCGCTTACCGGATACCTGTCCGCCTTTCTCCCTTCGGGAAGCGTGGCGCTTTCTCATA
GCTCACGCTGTAGGTATCTCAGTTCGGTGTAGGTCGTTCGCTCCAAGCTGGGCTGTGTGCACGAACCCCC
CGTTCAGCCCGACCGCTGCGCCTTATCCGGTAACTATCGTCTTGAGTCCAACCCGGTAAGACACGACTTA
TCGCCACTGGCAGCAGCCACTGGTAACAGGATTAGCAGAGCGAGGTATGTAGGCGGTGCTACAGAGTTCT
TGAAGTGGTGGCCTAACTACGGCTACACTAGAAGAACAGTATTTGGTATCTGCGCTCTGCTGAAGCCAGT
TACCTTCGGAAAAAGAGTTGGTAGCTCTTGATCCGGCAAACAAACCACCGCTGGTAGCGGTGGTTTTTTT
GTTTGCAAGCAGCAGATTACGCGCAGAAAAAAAGGATCTCAAGAAGATCCTTTGATCTTTTCTACGGGGT
CTGACGCTCAGTGGAACGAAAACTCACGTTAAGGGATTTTGGTCATGAGATTATCAAAAAGGATCTTCAC
CTAGATCCTTTTAAATTAAAAATGAAGTTTTAAATCAATCTAAAGTATATATGAGTAAACTTGGTCTGAC
AGTTACCAATGCTTAATCAGTGAGGCACCTATCTCAGCGATCTGTCTATTTCGTTCATCCATAGTTGCCT
GACTCCCCGTCGTGTAGATAACTACGATACGGGAGGGCTTACCATCTGGCCCCAGTGCTGCAATGATACC
GCGAGACCCACGCTCACCGGCTCCAGATTTATCAGCAATAAACCAGCCAGCCGGAAGGGCCGAGCGCAGA
AGTGGTCCTGCAACTTTATCCGCCTCCATCCAGTCTATTAATTGTTGCCGGGAAGCTAGAGTAAGTAGTT
CGCCAGTTAATAGTTTGCGCAACGTTGTTGCCATTGCTACAGGCATCGTGGTGTCACGCTCGTCGTTTGG
TATGGCTTCATTCAGCTCCGGTTCCCAACGATCAAGGCGAGTTACATGATCCCCCATGTTGTGCAAAAAA
GCGGTTAGCTCCTTCGGTCCTCCGATCGTTGTCAGAAGTAAGTTGGCCGCAGTGTTATCACTCATGGTTA
TGGCAGCACTGCATAATTCTCTTACTGTCATGCCATCCGTAAGATGCTTTTCTGTGACTGGTGAGTACTC
AACCAAGTCATTCTGAGAATAGTGTATGCGGCGACCGAGTTGCTCTTGCCCGGCGTCAATACGGGATAAT
ACCGCGCCACATAGCAGAACTTTAAAAGTGCTCATCATTGGAAAACGTTCTTCGGGGCGAAAACTCTCAA
GGATCTTACCGCTGTTGAGATCCAGTTCGATGTAACCCACTCGTGCACCCAACTGATCTTCAGCATCTTT
TACTTTCACCAGCGTTTCTGGGTGAGCAAAAACAGGAAGGCAAAATGCCGCAAAAAAGGGAATAAGGGCG
ACACGGAAATGTTGAATACTCATACTCTTCCTTTTTCAATATTATTGAAGCATTTATCAGGGTTATTGTC
TCATGAGCGGATACATATTTGAATGTATTTAGAAAAATAAACAAATAGGGGTTCCGCGCACATTTCCCCG
AAAAGTGCCACCTGACGTCTAAGAAACCATTATTATCATGACATTAACCTATAAAAATAGGCGTATCACG
AGGCCCTTTCGTCTCGCGCGTTTCGGTGATGACGGTGAAAACCTCTGACACATGCAGCTCCCGGAGACGG
TCACAGCTTGTCTGTAAGCGGATGCCGGGAGCAGACAAGCCCGTCAGGGCGCGTCAGCGGGTGTTGGCGG
GTGTCGGGGCTGGCTTAACTATGCGGCATCAGAGCAGATTGTACTGAGAGTGCACCATATGCGGTGTGAA
ATACCGCACAGATGCGTAAGGAGAAAATACCGCATCAGGCGCCATTCGCCATTCAGGCTGCGCAACTGTT
GGGAAGGGCGATCGGTGCGGGCCTCTTCGCTATTACGCCAGCTGGCGAAAGGGGGATGTGCTGCAAGGCG
ATTAAGTTGGGTAACGCCAGGGTTTTCCCAGTCACGACGTTGTAAAACGACGGCGCAAGGAATGGTGCAT
GCAAGGAGATGGCGCCCAACAGTCCCCCGGCCACGGGGCCTGCCACCATACCCACGCCGAAACAAGCGCT
CATGAGCCCGAAGTGGCGAGCCCGATCTTCCCCATCGGTGATGTCGGCGATATAGGCGCCAGCAACCGCA
CCTGTGGCGCCGGTGATGCCGGCCACGATGCGTCCGGCGTAGAGGCGATTAGTCCAATTTGTTAAAGACA
GGATATCAGTGGTCCAGGCTCTAGTTTTGACTCAACAATATCACCAGCTGAAGCCTATAGAGTACGAGCC
ATAGATAAAATAAAAGATTTTATTTAGTCTCCAGAAAAAGGGGGGAA
